>Addgene plasmid #167822 | pLV x EF1a_EKAREN5-ires-blast | addgene full sequence | sequence record 338960 | Addgene NGS Result
CTAGTGCCATTTGTTCAGTGGCCCGGGAATTCCGCCCCTCTCCCCCCCTAACGTTACTGGCCGAAGCCGC
TTGGAATAAGGCCGGTGTGCGTTTGTCTATATGTTATTTTCCACCATATTGCCGTCTTTTGGCAATGTGA
GGGCCCGGAAACCTGGCCCTGTCTTCTTGACGAGCATTCCTAGGGGTCTTTCCCCTCTCGCCAAAGGAAT
GCAAGGTCTGTTGAATGTCGTGAAGGAAGCAGTTCCTCTGGAAGCTTCTTGAAGACAAACAACGTCTGTA
GCGACCCTTTGCAGGCAGCGGAACCCCCCACCTGGCGACAGGTGCCTCTGCGGCCAAAAGCCACGTGTAT
AAGATACACCTGCAAAGGCGGCACAACCCCAGTGCCACGTTGTGAGTTGGATAGTTGTGGAAAGAGTCAA
ATGGCTCTCCTCAAGCGTATTCAACAAGGGGCTGAAGGATGCCCAGAAGGTACCCCATTGTATGGGATCT
GATCTGGGGCCTCGGTGCACATGCTTTACATGTGTTTAGTCGAGGTTAAAAAAACGTCTAGGCCCCCCGA
ACCACGGGGACGTGGTTTTCCTTTGAAAAACACGATGATAATATGGATATGGCCACAACGGTCGCCACCA
TGGCCAAGCCTTTGTCTCAAGAAGAATCCACCCTCATTGAAAGAGCAACGGCTACAATCAACAGCATCCC
CATCTCTGAAGACTACAGCGTCGCCAGCGCAGCTCTCTCTAGCGACGGCCGCATCTTCACTGGTGTCAAT
GTATATCATTTTACTGGGGGACCTTGTGCAGAACTCGTGGTGCTGGGCACTGCTGCTGCTGCGGCAGCTG
GCAACCTGACTTGTATCGTCGCGATCGGAAATGAGAACAGGGGCATCTTGAGCCCCTGCGGACGGTGCCG
ACAGGTGCTTCTCGATCTGCATCCTGGGATCAAAGCCATAGTGAAGGACAGTGATGGACAGCCGACGGCA
GTTGGGATTCGTGAATTGCTGCCCTCTGGTTATGTGTGGGAGGGCTAAATGCATGTATTCAATCTAAGCA
GGCTTTCACTTTCTCGCCAACTTACAAGGCCTTTCTGTGTAAACAATACCTGAACCTTTACCCCGTTGCC
CGGCAACGGCCAGGTCTGTGCCAAGTGTTTGCTGACGCAACCCCCACTGGCTGGGGCTTGGTCATGGGCC
ATCAGCGCATGCGTGGAACCTTTTCGGCTCCTCTGCCGATCCATACTGCGGAACTCCTAGCCGCTTGTTT
TGCTCGCAGCAGGTCTGGAGCAAACATTATCGGGACTGATAACTCTGTTGTCCTATCCCGCAAATATACA
TCGTTTCCATGGCTGCTAGGCTGTGCTGCCAACTGGATCCTGCGCGGGACGTCCTTTGTTTACGTCCCGT
CGGCGCTGAATCCTGCGGACGACCCTTCTCGGGGTCGCTTGGGACTCTCTCGTCCCCTTCTCCGTCTGCC
GTTCCGACCGACCACGGGGCGCACCTCTCTTTACGCGGACTCCCCGTCTGTGCCTTCTCATCTGCCGGAC
CGTGTGCACTTCGCTTCACCTCTGCACGTCGCATGGAGACCACCGTGAACGCCCACCAAATATTGCCCAA
GGTCTTACATAAGAGGACTCTTGGACTCTCAGCAATGTCAACGACCGACCTTGAGGCATACTTCAAAGAC
TGTTTGTTTAAAGACTGGGAGGAGTTGGGGGAGGAGATTAGGTTAAAGGTCTTTGTACTAGGAGGCTGTA
GGCATAAATTGGTCTGCGCACCAGCACCATGGCGCAATCACTAGAGCGGGGTACCTTTAAGACCAATGAC
TTACAAGGCAGCTGTAGATCTTAGCCACTTTTTAAAAGAAAAGGGGGGACTGGAAGGGCTAATTCACTCC
CAACGAAGACAAGATCTGCTTTTTGCTTGTACTGGGTCTCTCTGGTTAGACCAGATCTGAGCCTGGGAGC
TCTCTGGCTAACTAGGGAACCCACTGCTTAAGCCTCAATAAAGCTTGCCTTGAGTGCTTCAAGTAGTGTG
TGCCCGTCTGTTGTGTGACTCTGGTAACTAGAGATCCCTCAGACCCTTTTAGTCAGTGTGGAAAATCTCT
AGCAGTAGTAGTTCATGTCATCTTATTATTCAGTATTTATAACTTGCAAAGAAATGAATATCAGAGAGTG
AGAGGAACTTGTTTATTGCAGCTTATAATGGTTACAAATAAAGCAATAGCATCACAAATTTCACAAATAA
AGCATTTTTTTCACTGCATTCTAGTTGTGGTTTGTCCAAACTCATCAATGTATCTTATCATGTCTGGCTC
TAGCTATCCCGCCCCTAACTCCGCCCATCCCGCCCCTAACTCCGCCCAGTTCCGCCCATTCTCCGCCCCA
TGGCTGACTAATTTTTTTTATTTATGCAGAGGCCGAGGCCGCCTCGGCCTCTGAGCTATTCCAGAAGTAG
TGAGGAGGCTTTTTTGGAGGCCTAGGGACGTACCCAATTCGCCCTATAGTGAGTCGTATTACGCGCGCTC
ACTGGCCGTCGTTTTACAACGTCGTGACTGGGAAAACCCTGGCGTTACCCAACTTAATCGCCTTGCAGCA
CATCCCCCTTTCGCCAGCTGGCGTAATAGCGAAGAGGCCCGCACCGATCGCCCTTCCCAACAGTTGCGCA
GCCTGAATGGCGAATGGG
[124 nt withheld, positions 2679-2802]
C
[91 nt withheld, positions 2804-2894]
A
[49 nt withheld, positions 2896-2944]
CCTTTGACGTTGGAGTCCACGTTCTTT
[37 nt withheld, positions 2972-3008]
ACCCTATCTCGGTCTATTCTTTTGATTTATAAGGGATTTTGCCGATTTCGGCCTATTGGTTAAAAAATGA
GCTGATTTAACAAAAATTTAACGCGAATTTTAACAAAATATTAACGCTTACAATTTAGGTGGCACTTTTC
GGGGAAATGTGCGCGGAACCCCTATTTGTTTATTTTTCTAAATACATTCAAATATGTATCCGCTCATGAG
ACAATAACCCTGATAAATGCTTCAATAATATTGAAAAAGGAAGAGTATGAGTATTCAACATTTCCGTGTC
GCCCTTATTCCCTTTTTTGCGGCATTTTGCCTTCCTGTTTTTGCTCACCCAGAAACGCTGGTGAAAGTAA
AAGATGCTGAAGATCAGTTGGGTGCACGAGTGGGTTACATCGAACTGGATCTCAACAGCGGTAAGATCCT
TGAGAGTTTTCGCCCCGAAGAACGTTTTCCAATGATGAGCACTTTTAAAGTTCTGCTATGTGGCGCGGTA
TTATCCCGTATTGACGCCGGGCAAGAGCAACTCGGTCGCCGCATACACTATTCTCAGAATGACTTGGTTG
AGTACTCACCAGTCACAGAAAAGCATCTTACGGATGGCATGACAGTAAGAGAATTATGCAGTGCTGCCAT
AACCATGAGTGATAACACTGCGGCCAACTTACTTCTGACAACGATCGGAGGACCGAAGGAGCTAACCGCT
TTTTTGCACAACATGGGGGATCATGTAACTCGCCTTGATCGTTGGGAACCGGAGCTGAATGAAGCCATAC
CAAACGACGAGCGTGACACCACGATGCCTGTAGCAATGGCAACAACGTTGCGCAAACTATTAACTGGCGA
ACTACTTACTCTAGCTTCCCGGCAACAATTAATAGACTGGATGGAGGCGGATAAAGTTGCAGGACCACTT
CTGCGCTCGGCCCTTCCGGCTGGCTGGTTTATTGCTGATAAATCTGGAGCCGGTGAGCGTGGGTCTCGCG
GTATCATTGCAGCACTGGGGCCAGATGGTAAGCCCTCCCGTATCGTAGTTATCTACACGACGGGGAGTCA
GGCAACTATGGATGAACGAAATAGACAGATCGCTGAGATAGGTGCCTCACTGATTAAGCATTGGTAACTG
TCAGACCAAGTTTACTCATATATACTTTAGATTGATTTAAAACTTCATTTTTAATTTAAAAGGATCTAGG
TGAAGATCCTTTTTGATAATCTCATGACCAAAATCCCTTAACGTGAGTTTTCGTTCCACTGAGCGTCAGA
CCCCGTAGAAAAGATCAAAGGATCTTCTTGAGATCCTTTTTTTCTGCGCGTAATCTGCTGCTTGCAAACA
AAAAAACCACCGCTACCAGCGGTGGTTTGTTTGCCGGATCAAGAGCTACCAACTCTTTTTCCGAAGGTAA
CTGGCTTCAGCAGAGCGCAGATACCAAATACTGTTCTTCTAGTGTAGCCGTAGTTAGGCCACCACTTCAA
GAACTCTGTAGCACCGCCTACATACCTCGCTCTGCTAATCCTGTTACCAGTGGCTGCTGCCAGTGGCGAT
AAGTCGTGTCTTACCGGGTTGGACTCAAGACGATAGTTACCGGATAAGGCGCAGCGGTCGGGCTGAACGG
GGGGTTCGTGCACACAGCCCAGCTTGGAGCGAACGACCTACACCGAACTGAGATACCTACAGCGTGAGCT
ATGAGAAAGCGCCACGCTTCCCGAAGGGAGAAAGGCGGACAGGTATCCGGTAAGCGGCAGGGTCGGAACA
GGAGAGCGCACGAGGGAGCTTCCAGGGGGAAACGCCTGGTATCTTTATAGTCCTGTCGGGTTTCGCCACC
TCTGACTTGAGCGTCGATTTTTGTGATGCTCGTCAGGGGGGCGGAGCCTATGGAAAAACGCCAGCAACGC
GGCCTTTTTACGGTTCCTGGCCTTTTGCTGGCCTTTTGCTCACATGTTCTTTCCTGCGTTATCCCCTGAT
TCTGTGGATAACCGTATTACCGCCTTTGAGTGAGCTGATACCGCTCGCCGCAGCCGAACGACCGAGCGCA
GCGAGTCAGTGAGCGAGGAAGCGGAAGAGCGCCCAATACGCAAACCGCCTCTCCCCGCGCGTTGGCCGAT
TCATTAATGCAGCTGGCACGACAGGTTTCCCGACTGGAAAGCGGGCAGTGAGCGCAACGCAATTAATGTG
AGTTAGCTCACTCATTAGGCACCCCAGGCTTTACACTTTATGCTTCCGGCTCGTATGTTGTGTGGAATTG
TGAGCGGATAACAATTTCACACAGGAAACAGCTATGACCATGATTACGCCAAGCGCGCAATTAACCCTCA
CTAAAGGGAACAAAAGCTGGAGCTGCAAGCTTAATGTAGTCTTATGCAATACTCTTGTAGTCTTGCAACA
TGGTAACGATGAGTTAGCAACATGCCTTACAAGGAGAGAAAAAGCACCGTGCATGCCGATTGGTGGAAGT
AAGGTGGTACGATCGTGCCTTATTAGGAAGGCAACAGACGGGTCTGACATGGATTGGACGAACCACTGAA
TTGCCGCATTGCAGAGATATTGTATTTAAGTGCCTAGCTCGATACATAAACGGGTCTCTCTGGTTAGACC
AGATCTGAGCCTGGGAGCTCTCTGGCTAACTAGGGAACCCACTGCTTAAGCCTCAATAAAGCTTGCCTTG
AGTGCTTCAAGTAGTGTGTGCCCGTCTGTTGTGTGACTCTGGTAACTAGAGATCCCTCAGACCCTTTTAG
TCAGTGTGGAAAATCTCTAGCAGTGGCGCCCGAACAGGGACTTGAAAGCGAAAGGGAAACCAGAGGAGCT
CTCTCGACGCAGGACTCGGCTTGCTGAAGCGCGCACGGCAAGAGGCGAGGGGCGGCGACTGGTGAGTACG
CCAAAAATTTTGACTAGCGGAGGCTAGAAGGAGAGAGATGGGTGCGAGAGCGTCAGTATTAAGCGGGGGA
GAATTAGATCGCGATGGGAAAAAATTCGGTTAAGGCCAGGGGGAAAGAAAAAATATAAATTAAAACATAT
AGTATGGGCAAGCAGGGAGCTAGAACGATTCGCAGTTAATCCTGGCCTGTTAGAAACATCAGAAGGCTGT
AGACAAATACTGGGACAGCTACAACCATCCCTTCAGACAGGATCAGAAGAACTTAGATCATTATATAATA
CAGTAGCAACCCTCTATTGTGTGCATCAAAGGATAGAGATAAAAGACACCAAGGAAGCTTTAGACAAGAT
AGAGGAAGAGCAAAACAAAAGTAAGACCACCGCACAGCAAGCGGCCGCTGATCTTCAGACCTGGAGGAGG
AGATATGAGGGACAATTGGAGAAGTGAATTATATAAATATAAAGTAGTAAAAATTGAACCATTAGGAGTA
GCACCCACCAAGGCAAAGAGAAGAGTGGTGCAGAGAGAAAAAAGAGCAGTGGGAATAGGAGCTTTGTTCC
TTGGGTTCTTGGGAGCAGCAGGAAGCACTATGGGCGCAGCGTCAATGACGCTGACGGTACAGGCCAGACA
ATTATTGTCTGGTATAGTGCAGCAGCAGAACAATTTGCTGAGGGCTATTGAGGCGCAACAGCATCTGTTG
CAACTCACAGTCTGGGGCATCAAGCAGCTCCAGGCAAGAATCCTGGCTGTGGAAAGATACCTAAAGGATC
AACAGCTCCTGGGGATTTGGGGTTGCTCTGGAAAACTCATTTGCACCACTGCTGTGCCTTGGAATGCTAG
TTGGAGTAATAAATCTCTGGAACAGATTTGGAATCACACGACCTGGATGGAGTGGGACAGAGAAATTAAC
AATTACACAAGCTTAATACACTCCTTAATTGAAGAATCGCAAAACCAGCAAGAAAAGAATGAACAAGAAT
TATTGGAATTAGATAAATGGGCAAGTTTGTGGAATTGGTTTAACATAACAAATTGGCTGTGGTATATAAA
ATTATTCATAATGATAGTAGGAGGCTTGGTAGGTTTAAGAATAGTTTTTGCTGTACTTTCTATAGTGAAT
AGAGTTAGGCAGGGATATTCACCATTATCGTTTCAGACCCACCTCCCAACCCCGAGGGGACCCGACAGGC
CCGAAGGAATAGAAGAAGAAGGTGGAGAGAGAGACAGAGACAGATCCATTCGATTAGTGAACGGATCTCG
ACGGTATCGGTTTTAAAAGAAAAGGGGGGATTGGGGGGTACAGTGCAGGGGAAAGAATAGTAGACATAAT
AGCAACAGACATACAAACTAAAGAATTACAAAAACAAATTACAAAAATTCAAAATTTTATCGATAAGCTT
GGGTGGCTCCGGTGCCCGTCAGTGGGCAGAGCGCACATCGCCCACAGTCCCCGAGAAGTTGGGGGGAGGG
GTCGGCAATTGAACCGGTGCCTAGAGAAGGTGGCGCGGGGTAAACTGGGAAAGTGATGTCGTGTACTGGC
TCCGCCTTTTTCCCGAGGGTGGGGGAGAACCGTATATAAGTGCAGTAGTCGCCGTGAACGTTCTTTTTCG
CAACGGGTTTGCCGCCAGAACACAGGTAAGTGCCGTGTGTGGTTCCCGCGGGCCTGGCCTCTTTACGGGT
TATGGCCCTTGCGTGCCTTGAATTACTTCCACCTGGCTCCAGTACGTGATTCTTGATCCCGAGCTGGAGC
CAGGGGCGGGCCTTGCGCTTTAGGAGCCCCTTCGCCTCGTGCTTGAGTTGAGGCCTGGCCTGGGCGCTGG
GGCCGCCGCGTGCGAATCTGGTGGCACCTTCGCGCCTGTCTCGCTGCTTTCGATAAGTCTCTAGCCATTT
AAAATTTTTGATGACCTGCTGCGACGCTTTTTTTCTGGCAAGATAGTCTTGTAAATGCGGGCCAGGATCT
GCACACTGGTATTTCGGTTTTTGGGGCCGCGGGCGGCGACGGGGCCCGTGCGTCCCAGCGCACATGTTCG
GCGAGGCGGGGCCTGCGAGCGCGGCCACCGAGAATCGGACGGGGGTAGTCTCAAGCTGGCCGGCCTGCTC
TGGTGCCTGGCCTCGCGCCGCCGTGTATCGCCCCGCCCTGGGCGGCAAGGCTGGCCCGGTCGGCACCAGT
TGCGTGAGCGGAAAGATGGCCGCTTCCCGGCCCTGCTCCAGGGGGCTCAAAATGGAGGACGCGGCGCTCG
GGAGAGCGGGCGGGTGAGTCACCCACACAAAGGAAAGGGGCCTTTCCGTCCTCAGCCGTCGCTTCATGTG
ACTCCACGGAGTACCGGGCGCCGTCCAGGCACCTCGATTAGTTCTGGAGCTTTTGGAGTACGTCGTCTTT
AGGTTGGGGGGAGGGGTTTTATGCGATGGAGTTTCCCCACACTGAGTGGGTGGAGACTGAAGTTAGGCCA
GCTTGGCACTTGATGTAATTCTCCTTGGAATTTGCCCTTTTTGAGTTTGGATCTTGGTTCATTCTCAAGC
CTCAGACAGTGGTTCAAAGTTTTTTTCTTCCATTTCAGGTGTCGTGAGGATCCCCGGGCGCGCCACGCGT
ACCGATAGCTTCGAATTCTGCAGTCGACGATATCACTAGTCTCGAGCATTTTGGCAAAGAATTCGGCATG
GTGAGCAAGGGCGAGGAGCTGTTCACCGGGGTGGTGCCCATCCTGGTCGAGCTGGACGGCGACGTAAACG
GCCACAAGTTCAGCGTGTCCGGCGAGGGCGAGGGCGATGCCACCTACGGCAAGCTGACCCTGAAGCTTCT
ATGCACCACCGGCAAGCTGCCCGTGCCCTGGCCCACCCTCGTGACCACCCTGGGCTACGGCCTGCAGTGC
TTCGCCCGCTACCCCGACCACATGAAGCAGCACGACTTCTTCAAGTCCGCCATGCCCGAAGGCTACGTCC
AGGAGCGCACCATCTTCTTCAAGGACGACGGCAACTACAAGACCCGCGCCGAGGTGAAGTTCGAGGGCGA
CACCCTGGTGAACCGCATCGAGCTGAAGGGCATCGACTTCAAGGAGGACGGCAACATCCTGGGGCACAAG
CTGGAGTACAACTACAACAGCCACAACGTCTATATCACCGCCGACAAGCAGAAGAACGGCATCAAGGCCA
ACTTCAAGATCCGCCACAACATCGAGGACGGCGGCGTGCAGCTCGCCGACCACTACCAGCAGAACACCCC
CATCGGCGACGGCCCCGTGCTGCTGCCCGACAACCACTACCTGAGCTACCAGTCCGCCCTGTTCAAAGAC
CCCAACGAGAAGCGCGATCACATGGTCCTGCTGGAGTTCCTGACCGCCGCCGGGATCACTGAGGGCATGA
ACGAGCTGTACCTCGAGATGGCGGACGAGGAGAAGCTGCCGCCCGGCTGGGAGAAGCGCATGAGCCGCAG
CTCAGGCCGAGTGTACTACTTCAACCACATCACTAACGCCAGCCAGTGGGAGCGGCCCAGCGGCAACAGC
AGCAGTGGTGGCAAAAACGGGCAGGGGGAGCCTGCCAGGGGTACCAGTGCTGGTGGTAGTGCTGGTGGTA
GTGCTGGTGGTTCCGGCAGTGCTGGTGGTAGTGCTGGTGGTAGTACCAGTGCTGGTGGTAGTGCTGGTGG
TAGTGCTGGTGGTAGTGCTGGTGGTAGTGCTGGTGGTTCCGGCAGTGCTGGTGGTAGTGCTGGTGGTAGT
ACCAGTGCTGGTGGTAGTGCTGGTGGTAGTGCTGGTGGTAGTGCTGGTGGTAGTGCTGGTGGTTCCGGAC
CAGATGTCCCTAGAACTCCAGTGGATCCAGCATGGCTGTCATTCCAATTTCCGGGCGGCCGCATGGTGAG
TAAAGGGGAAGAACTGTTTACTGGCGTGGTGCCAATTCTGGTCGAACTGGATGGAGATGTAAATGGGCAT
AAATTTAGTGTGTCTGGAGAAGGGGAAGGAGACGCTACATATGGGAAACTGACACTGAAATTTATTTGTA
CTACTGGAAAACTGCCTGTGCCTTGGCCTACACTCGTGACAACCCTGTCTTGGGGAGTGCAGTGTTTTGC
CCGGTATCCTGATCATATGAAACAGCATGATTTTTTCAAATCTGCCATGCCTGAGGGATATGTCCAGGAA
CGGACAATTTTCTTTAAAGATGATGGGAATTATAAAACACGGGCCGAAGTGAAATTTGAAGGGGATACAC
TGGTGAATCGGATTGAACTGAAAGGAATTGATTTTAAAGAAGATGGGAATATTCTGGGCCATAAACTGGA
ATATAATTATTTCAGCGATAATGTCTACATTACAGCCGATAAACAGAAGAATGGGATTAAAGCCAATTTT
AAAATTCGGCATAATATTGAAGATGGAGGGGTGCAGCTCGCCGATCATTATCAGCAGAATACACCTATTG
GGGATGGGCCTGTGCTGCTGCCTGATAATCATTATCTGAGCACACAGTCTGCCCTGAGCAAGGACCCTAA
TGAAAAGCGGGACCATATGGTCCTGCTGGAATTTCTGACTGCCGCCGGCATTACACTCGGGATGGATGAA
CTGTCTAGACCTAAGAAGAAGCGTAAGGTGTAAGTCGACGGTCGAGTCGAGACGCTAGC
Features (pLannotate 1.2.2; 32 found; start..end, strand, type, name):
      1..21      +  CDS            HBsAg (S) (fragment): major/small (S) envelope protein of hepatitis B virus hepatitis B surface antigen
    139..601     +  misc_feature   IRES: internal ribosome entry site (IRES) of the encephalomyocarditis virus (EMCV)
    630..1028    +  CDS            BSD: blasticidin S deaminase; Aspergillus terreus BSD; confers resistance to blasticidin
   1115..1373    +  ncRNA          HBV PRE 1151-1410: Accession: RF02816 - Hepatitis B virus post-transcriptional regulatory element 1151-1410
   1339..1779    +  CDS            X: X_HBVD3 - Experimental evidence at protein level: Swiss-Prot protein existence level 1. Multifunctional protein that plays a role in silencing host antiviral defenses and promoting viral transcription. Does not seem to be essential for HBV infection. May be directly involved in development of cirrhosis and liver cancer (hepatocellular carcinoma). Most of cytosolic activities involve modulation of cytosolic calcium. The effect on apoptosis is controversial depending on the cell types in which the studies have been conducted. May induce apoptosis by localizing in mitochondria and causing loss of
   1801..1869    +  CDS            nef (fragment): NEF_HV1Z2 - Experimental evidence at protein level: Swiss-Prot protein existence level 1. Extracellular Nef protein targets CD4(+) T-lymphocytes for apoptosis by interacting with CXCR4 surface receptors. From Human immunodeficiency virus type 1 group M subtype D (isolate Z2/CDC-Z34) (HIV-1).
   1871..2104    +  LTR            3' LTR (ΔU3): self-inactivating 3' long terminal repeat (LTR) from HIV-1
   2176..2297    +  polyA_signal   SV40 poly(A) signal: SV40 polyadenylation signal
   2337..2472    +  rep_origin     SV40 ori: SV40 origin of replication
   2493..2511    -  promoter       T7 promoter: promoter for bacteriophage T7 RNA polymerase
   2519..2674    +  CDS            lacZα (fragment): LacZα fragment of β-galactosidase; lacZ fragment
   2679..3107    +  rep_origin     f1 ori (sequence partly withheld): f1 bacteriophage origin of replication; arrow indicates direction of (+) strand synthesis
   3160..3264    +  promoter       AmpR promoter: bla
   3265..4125    +  CDS            AmpR: β-lactamase; bla; confers resistance to ampicillin, carbenicillin, and related antibiotics
   4296..4884    +  rep_origin     ori: high-copy-number ColE1/pMB1/pBR322/pUC origin of replication
   5067..5159    +  CDS            lacI (fragment): lac repressor; lacI; The lac repressor binds to the lac operator to inhibit transcription in E. coli. This inhibition can be relieved by adding lactose or isopropyl-β-D-thiogalactopyranoside (IPTG).
   5172..5193    +  protein_bind   CAP binding site: CAP binding activates transcription in the presence of cAMP. E. coli catabolite activator protein
   5208..5238    +  promoter       lac promoter: promoter for the E. coli lac operon
   5246..5262    +  protein_bind   lac operator: The lac repressor binds to the lac operator to inhibit transcription in E. coli. This inhibition can be relieved by adding lactose or isopropyl-β-D-thiogalactopyranoside (IPTG). lac repressor encoded by lacI
   5307..5325    +  promoter       T3 promoter: promoter for bacteriophage T3 RNA polymerase
   5353..5579    +  promoter       RSV promoter: Rous sarcoma virus enhancer/promoter
   5580..5760    +  LTR            5' LTR (truncated): truncated 5' long terminal repeat (LTR) from HIV-1
   5807..5932    +  misc_feature   HIV-1 Ψ: packaging signal of human immunodeficiency virus type 1
   5916..6279    +  CDS            HIV-1 gag (fragment): gag protein from human immunodeficiency virus 1; gag
   6425..6658    +  misc_feature   RRE: The Rev response element (RRE) of HIV-1 allows for Rev-dependent mRNA export from the nucleus to the cytoplasm.
   7035..7135    +  CDS            Rev (fragment): human immunodeficiency virus 1 (HIV-1) Rev protein; rev; enhances nuclear export of unspliced and incompletely spliced viral mRNAs
   7149..7266    +  misc_feature   cPPT/CTS: central polypurine tract and central termination sequence of HIV-1
   7283..8445    +  promoter       EF-1α promoter: strong constitutive promoter for human elongation factor EF-1α
   8475..8497    +  misc_feature   MCS (fragment): multiple cloning site
   8536..9249    +  CDS            YPet: YPet is a basic (constitutively fluorescent) yellow fluorescent protein published in 2005, derived from Aequorea victoria. It has moderate acid sensitivity.
   9256..9417    +  CDS            PIN1 (fragment): PIN1_HUMAN - Experimental evidence at protein level: Swiss-Prot protein existence level 1. Peptidyl-prolyl cis/trans isomerase (PPIase) that binds to and isomerizes specific phosphorylated Ser/Thr-Pro (pSer/Thr-Pro) motifs (PubMed:21497122, PubMed:23623683, PubMed:29686383). By inducing conformational changes in a subset of phosphorylated proteins, acts as a molecular switch in multiple cellular processes (PubMed:21497122, PubMed:22033920, PubMed:23623683). Displays a preference for acidic residues located N-terminally to the proline bond to be isomerized. Regulates mitosis presumably by inter
   9721..10431   +  CDS            mTurquoise2: mTurquoise2 is a basic (constitutively fluorescent) cyan fluorescent protein published in 2012, derived from Aequorea victoria. It is reported to be a rapidly-maturing monomer with very low acid sensitivity.
