[The description below was written by a language model from this plasmid's Addgene catalogue record and pLannotate feature annotations shown in this document.]
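Description:
pLV x EF1a_EKAREN5-ires-blast is a third-generation-style, self-inactivating HIV-1 lentiviral transfer vector for stable expression of an ERK activity FRET biosensor in mammalian cells. In bacteria it is maintained through a high-copy ColE1/pUC origin with ampicillin resistance, and the backbone also carries an f1 origin and SV40 origin and poly(A) elements. The viral portion consists of an RSV promoter driving a truncated 5' LTR, the Ψ packaging signal with a gag fragment, the RRE for Rev-dependent export of the genomic RNA, the cPPT/CTS, and a ΔU3 3' LTR that inactivates LTR-driven transcription after integration. A hepatitis B virus post-transcriptional regulatory element, which pLannotate also picks up as overlapping HBV X and surface antigen fragments, lies upstream of the 3' LTR, where it presumably enhances transcript expression.

The internal cassette uses the human EF-1α promoter to drive EKAREN5, a synthetic insert of about 1.95 kb, followed by an EMCV IRES and the blasticidin S deaminase gene, so that sensor and selection marker are translated from a single transcript. The annotated sensor comprises YPet, a PIN1 fragment that serves as the phospho-Ser/Thr-Pro binding domain, an unannotated stretch that presumably holds the linker and ERK substrate region, and mTurquoise2, with a C-terminal nuclear localisation motif. Phosphorylation by ERK is expected to promote intramolecular binding and alter FRET between the cyan and yellow proteins. According to the depositor, the sensor derives from EKAREV. It was improved by inserting a synthetic Turquoise2 with 169 silent mutations to reduce recombination between the related fluorescent protein sequences, and by point mutations in the sensor domain (K424P, K426W). The associated work used it to quantify single-cell ERK dynamics in colorectal cancer organoids.
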