Addgene plasmid #167822: pLV x EF1a_EKAREN5-ires-blast
Purpose: Optimized EKAREV FRET biosensor sensor for ERK
Depositing lab: Hugo Snippert. Depositing organization: University Medical Centre Utrecht. Publication: Quantifying single-cell ERK dynamics in colorectal cancer organoids reveals EGFR as an amplifier of oncogenic MAPK pathway signalling. Ponsioen B, Post JB, Buissant des Amorie JR, Laskaris D, van Ineveld RL, Kersten S, Bertotti A, Sassi F, Sipieter F, Cappe B, Mertens S, Verlaan-Klink I, Boj SF, Vries RGJ, Rehmann H, Vandenabeele P, Riquet FB, Trusolino L, Bos JL, Snippert HJG. Nat Cell Biol. 2021 Apr;23(4):377-390. doi: 10.1038/s41556-021-00654-5. Epub 2021 Apr 1. PubMed 33795873.
Backbone
  Vector backbone: pLV lentiviral vector
  Vector type: Mammalian Expression, Lentiviral
  Selectable markers: Blasticidin
Growth in bacteria
  Bacterial resistance: Ampicillin, 100 μg/mL
  Growth temperature: 37°C
  Growth strain: NEB Stable
  Copy number: High Copy
Gene/Insert
  Gene/Insert name: EKAREN5
  Species: Synthetic
  Insert size (bp): 1950
  Mutation: K424P, K426W
  Promoter: EF1a
  Tag / fusion protein: nls localization motif (C terminal on insert)
  Cloning method: Ligation Independent Cloning
  Sequencing primers: 5′ TGGAATTTGCCCTTTTTGAG; 3′ AATGTTAACGACCGGt
Resource information
  A portion of this plasmid was derived from a plasmid made by: EKAREV (Komatsu et al.)
Terms and licenses: Academic/Nonprofit Terms; Industry Terms: Not Available to Industry
Depositor comments: We received EKAREV FRET biosensor from Matsuda-lab (Japan). We subsequently improved by insertion of a Turquoise2 synthetic DNA, including 169 silent mutations (reducing recombination) and adapted the sensor domain by point mutagenesis.
How to cite: pLV x EF1a_EKAREN5-ires-blast was a gift from Hugo Snippert (Addgene plasmid # 167822 ; http://n2t.net/addgene:167822 ; RRID:Addgene_167822)
