>Addgene plasmid #167822 | pLV x EF1a_EKAREN5-ires-blast | depositor partial sequence | sequence record 325712 | EKAREN5 FRET biosensor + polyA
ATGGTGAGCAAGGGCGAGGAGCTGTTCACCGGGGTGGTGCCCATCCTGGTCGAGCTGGACGGCGACGTAA
ACGGCCACAAGTTCAGCGTGTCCGGCGAGGGCGAGGGCGATGCCACCTACGGCAAGCTGACCCTGAAGCT
TCTATGCACCACCGGCAAGCTGCCCGTGCCCTGGCCCACCCTCGTGACCACCCTGGGCTACGGCCTGCAG
TGCTTCGCCCGCTACCCCGACCACATGAAGCAGCACGACTTCTTCAAGTCCGCCATGCCCGAAGGCTACG
TCCAGGAGCGCACCATCTTCTTCAAGGACGACGGCAACTACAAGACCCGCGCCGAGGTGAAGTTCGAGGG
CGACACCCTGGTGAACCGCATCGAGCTGAAGGGCATCGACTTCAAGGAGGACGGCAACATCCTGGGGCAC
AAGCTGGAGTACAACTACAACAGCCACAACGTCTATATCACCGCCGACAAGCAGAAGAACGGCATCAAGG
CCAACTTCAAGATCCGCCACAACATCGAGGACGGCGGCGTGCAGCTCGCCGACCACTACCAGCAGAACAC
CCCCATCGGCGACGGCCCCGTGCTGCTGCCCGACAACCACTACCTGAGCTACCAGTCCGCCCTGTTCAAA
GACCCCAACGAGAAGCGCGATCACATGGTCCTGCTGGAGTTCCTGACCGCCGCCGGGATCACTGAGGGCA
TGAACGAGCTGTACCTCGAGATGGCGGACGAGGAGAAGCTGCCGCCCGGCTGGGAGAAGCGCATGAGCCG
CAGCTCAGGCCGAGTGTACTACTTCAACCACATCACTAACGCCAGCCAGTGGGAGCGGCCCAGCGGCAAC
AGCAGCAGTGGTGGCAAAAACGGGCAGGGGGAGCCTGCCAGGGGTACCAGTGCTGGTGGTAGTGCTGGTG
GTAGTGCTGGTGGTTCCGGCAGTGCTGGTGGTAGTGCTGGTGGTAGTACCAGTGCTGGTGGTAGTGCTGG
TGGTAGTGCTGGTGGTAGTGCTGGTGGTAGTGCTGGTGGTTCCGGCAGTGCTGGTGGTAGTGCTGGTGGT
AGTACCAGTGCTGGTGGTAGTGCTGGTGGTAGTGCTGGTGGTAGTGCTGGTGGTAGTGCTGGTGGTTCCG
GACCAGATGTCCCTAGAACTCCAGTGGATCCAGCATGGCTGTCATTCCAATTTCCGGGCGGCCGCATGGT
GAGTAAAGGGGAAGAACTGTTTACTGGCGTGGTGCCAATTCTGGTCGAACTGGATGGAGATGTAAATGGG
CATAAATTTAGTGTGTCTGGAGAAGGGGAAGGAGACGCTACATATGGGAAACTGACACTGAAATTTATTT
GTACTACTGGAAAACTGCCTGTGCCTTGGCCTACACTCGTGACAACCCTGTCTTGGGGAGTGCAGTGTTT
TGCCCGGTATCCTGATCATATGAAACAGCATGATTTTTTCAAATCTGCCATGCCTGAGGGATATGTCCAG
GAACGGACAATTTTCTTTAAAGATGATGGGAATTATAAAACACGGGCCGAAGTGAAATTTGAAGGGGATA
CACTGGTGAATCGGATTGAACTGAAAGGAATTGATTTTAAAGAAGATGGGAATATTCTGGGCCATAAACT
GGAATATAATTATTTCAGCGATAATGTCTACATTACAGCCGATAAACAGAAGAATGGGATTAAAGCCAAT
TTTAAAATTCGGCATAATATTGAAGATGGAGGGGTGCAGCTCGCCGATCATTATCAGCAGAATACACCTA
TTGGGGATGGGCCTGTGCTGCTGCCTGATAATCATTATCTGAGCACACAGTCTGCCCTGAGCAAGGACCC
TAATGAAAAGCGGGACCATATGGTCCTGCTGGAATTTCTGACTGCCGCCGGCATTACACTCGGGATGGAT
GAACTGTCTAGACCTAAGAAGAAGCGTAAGGTGTAA
