>Addgene plasmid #167822 | pLV x EF1a_EKAREN5-ires-blast | depositor partial sequence | sequence record 325713 | the resistance cassette ires-blast
CATTTGTTCAGTGGCCCGGGAATTCCGCCCCTCTCCCCCCCTAACGTTACTGGCCGAAGCCGCTTGGAAT
AAGGCCGGTGTGCGTTTGTCTATATGTTATTTTCCACCATATTGCCGTCTTTTGGCAATGTGAGGGCCCG
GAAACCTGGCCCTGTCTTCTTGACGAGCATTCCTAGGGGTCTTTCCCCTCTCGCCAAAGGAATGCAAGGT
CTGTTGAATGTCGTGAAGGAAGCAGTTCCTCTGGAAGCTTCTTGAAGACAAACAACGTCTGTAGCGACCC
TTTGCAGGCAGCGGAACCCCCCACCTGGCGACAGGTGCCTCTGCGGCCAAAAGCCACGTGTATAAGATAC
ACCTGCAAAGGCGGCACAACCCCAGTGCCACGTTGTGAGTTGGATAGTTGTGGAAAGAGTCAAATGGCTC
TCCTCAAGCGTATTCAACAAGGGGCTGAAGGATGCCCAGAAGGTACCCCATTGTATGGGATCTGATCTGG
GGCCTCGGTGCACATGCTTTACATGTGTTTAGTCGAGGTTAAAAAAACGTCTAGGCCCCCCGAACCACGG
GGACGTGGTTTTCCTTTGAAAAACACGATGATAATATGGATATGGCCACAACGGTCGCCACCATGGCCAA
GCCTTTGTCTCAAGAAGAATCCACCCTCATTGAAAGAGCAACGGCTACAATCAACAGCATCCCCATCTCT
GAAGACTACAGCGTCGCCAGCGCAGCTCTCTCTAGCGACGGCCGCATCTTCACTGGTGTCAATGTATATC
ATTTTACTGGGGGACCTTGTGCAGAACTCGTGGTGCTGGGCACTGCTGCTGCTGCGGCAGCTGGCAACCT
GACTTGTATCGTCGCGATCGGAAATGAGAACAGGGGCATCTTGAGCCCCTGCGGACGGTGCCGACAGGTG
CTTCTCGATCTGCATCCTGGGATCAAAGCCATAGTGAAGGACAGTGATGGACAGCCGACGGCAGTTGGGA
TTCGTGAATTGCTGCCCTCTGGTTATGTGTGGGAGGGCTAA
